>Addgene plasmid #183604 | pPyPGK-EGFP-TM-IRES-Pac | addgene full sequence | sequence record 361590 | Addgene NGS Result
AAACAGCTGTTGTCATAGTAATGATTGGGTGGAAACATTCCAGGCCTGGGTGGAGAGGCTTTTTGCTTCC
TCTTGCAAAACCACACTGACATTCCAGGCCTGGGTGGAGAGGCTTTTTGCTTCCTCTTGCAAAACCACAC
TGCCCTCTGGAGGGCAGTTGCCTAGCAACTAATTAAAAGAGGATGTCGCACGGCCAGCTGCGGTCAGTTA
GTCACTTCCTGCTTAACTGACTTGACATTTTCTATTTTAAGAGTCGGGAGGAAAATTACTGTGTTGGAGG
CCCTCCGCCATCTTCTGAAGCTGAATCGAATTAACTTGTTTATTGCAGCTTATAATGGTTACAAATAAAG
CAATAGCATCACAAATTTCACAAATAAAGCATTTTTTTCACTGCATTCTAGTTGTGGTTTGTCCAAACTC
ATCAATGTATCTTATCATGTCTGGATCTGATATCATCGTCGACCTCGAAATTCTACCGGGTAGGGGAGGC
GCTTTTCCCAAGGCAGTCTGGAGCATGCGCTTTAGCAGCCCCGCTGGGCACTTGGCGCTACACAAGTGGC
CTCTGGCCTCGCACACATTCCACATCCACCGGTAGGCGCCAACCGGCTCCGTTCTTTGGTGGCCCCTTCG
CGCCACCTTCTACTCCTCCCCTAGTCAGGAAGTTCCCCCCCGCCCCGCAGCTCGCGTCGTGCAGGACGTG
ACAAATGGAAGTAGCACGTCTCACTAGTCTCGTGCAGATGGACAGCACCGCTGAGCAATGGAAGCGGGTA
GGCCTTTGGGGCAGCGGCCAATAGCAGCTTTGCTCCTTCGCTTTCTGGGCTCAGAGGCTGGGAAGGGGTG
GGTCCGGGGGCGGGCTCAGGGGCGGGCTCAGGGGCGGGGCGGGCGCCCGAAGGTCCTCCGGAGGCCCGGC
ATTCTGCACGCTTCAAAAGCGCACGTCTGCCGCGCTGTTCTCCTCTTCCTCATCTCCGGGCCTTTCGACC
TGCATCCATCTAGATCTCGAGAATTCTCACGCGTCAAGTGGAGCAAGGCAGGTGGACAGTGGATCGCCGC
CACCATGGAGACCGACACCCTCTTGCTCTGGGTCCTGCTGCTGTGGGTTCCGGGTAGTACCGGAGACATG
GTTTCTAAGGGTGAAGAATTGTTCACCGGAGTTGTGCCCATCCTGGTTGAGCTGGACGGAGACGTTAACG
GACACAAGTTCTCAGTGAGCGGCGAAGGAGAGGGCGACGCTACGTACGGTAAACTGACGTTGAAGTTCAT
CTGTACAACAGGAAAGCTGCCAGTGCCCTGGCCTACACTCGTGACCACCCTCACCTACGGAGTCCAGTGC
TTCTCCCGGTACCCCGACCACATGAAACAGCACGATTTCTTCAAGTCCGCGATGCCTGAGGGCTATGTTC
AGGAACGCACCATATTCTTCAAGGACGACGGTAACTATAAAACCAGGGCTGAAGTTAAGTTCGAGGGGGA
CACGTTGGTAAATAGAATTGAGTTGAAAGGAATCGATTTCAAAGAAGACGGCAATATTTTGGGCCACAAG
CTGGAGTACAACTACAACAGCCACAACGTGTATATTATGGCTGATAAGCAGAAGAACGGCATCAAGGTGA
ACTTCAAAATCCGACACAATATCGAGGATGGCTCTGTGCAACTGGCCGACCATTACCAGCAAAACACGCC
TATCGGCGACGGTCCGGTTTTGCTGCCAGATAACCACTACCTCTCCACGCAATCAGCCCTCTCCAAGGAT
CCTAACGAAAAAAGAGACCATATGGTTCTGCTTGAATTCGTGACGGCTGCTGGGATCACCCTGGGAATGG
ATGAGCTGTATAAGAACGCCGTGGGCCAGGATACGCAGGAGGTGATCGTCGTGCCCCACAGCTTGCCCTT
CAAGGTCGTGGTTATTAGTGCTATCCTGGCGTTGGTGGTGCTGACTATTATCTCCCTTATCATACTTATC
ATGCTGTGGCAAAAAAAACCCCGATAAGATCCTTGACTTGCGGCCGCTCGATAAGCTTGATATCGAATTC
CGCCCCCCCCCCCTCTCCCTCCCCCCCCCCTAACGTTACTGGCCGAAGCCGCTTGGAATAAGGCCGGTGT
GCGTTTGTCTATATGTTATTTTCCACCATATTGCCGTCTTTTGGCAATGTGAGGGCCCGGAAACCTGGCC
CTGTCTTCTTGACGAGCATTCCTAGGGGTCTTTCCCCTCTCGCCAAAGGAATGCAAGGTCTGTTGAATGT
CGTGAAGGAAGCAGTTCCTCTGGAAGCTTCTTGAAGACAAACAACGTCTGTAGCGACCCTTTGCAGGCAG
CGGAACCCCCCACCTGGCGACAGGTGCCTCTGCGGCCAAAAGCCACGTGTATAAGATACACCTGCAAAGG
CGGCACAACCCCAGTGCCACGTTGTGAGTTGGATAGTTGTGGAAAGAGTCAAATGGCTCTCCTCAAGCGT
ATTCAACAAGGGGCTGAAGGATGCCCAGAAGGTACCCCATTGTATGGGATCTGATCTGGGGCCTCGGTGC
ACATGCTTTACATGTGTTTAGTCGAGGTTAAAAAAACGTCTAGGCCCCCCGAACCACGGGGACGTGGTTT
TCCTTTGAAAAACACGATGATAATATGGCCACAACCATGACCGAGTACAAGCCCACGGTGCGCCTCGCCA
CCCGCGACGACGTCCCCAGGGCCGTACGCACCCTCGCCGCCGCGTTCGCCGACTACCCCGCCACGCGCCA
CACCGTCGATCCGGACCGCCACATCGAGCGGGTCACCGAGCTGCAAGAACTCTTCCTCACGCGCGTCGGG
CTCGACATCGGCAAGGTGTGGGTCGCGGACGACGGCGCCGCGGTGGCGGTCTGGACCACGCCGGAGAGCG
TCGAAGCGGGGGCGGTGTTCGCCGAGATCGGCCCGCGCATGGCCGAGTTGAGCGGTTCCCGGCTGGCCGC
GCAGCAACAGATGGAAGGCCTCCTGGCGCCGCACCGGCCCAAGGAGCCCGCGTGGTTCCTGGCCACCGTC
GGCGTCTCGCCCGACCACCAGGGCAAGGGTCTGGGCAGCGCCGTCGTGCTCCCCGGAGTGGAGGCGGCCG
AGCGCGCCGGGGTGCCCGCCTTCCTGGAGACCTCCGCGCCCCGCAACCTCCCCTTCTACGAGCGGCTCGG
CTTCACCGTCACCGCCGACGTCGAGGTGCCCGAAGGACCGCGCACCTGGTGCATGACCCGCAAGCCCGGT
GCCTGACGCCCGCCCCACGACCCGCAGCGCCCGACCGAAAGGAGCGCACGACCCCATGCATCGATGATCT
AGAGCTCGCTGATCAGCCTCGACTGTGCCTTCTAGTTGCCAGCCATCTGTTGTTTGCCCCTCCCCCGTGC
CTTCCTTGACCCTGGAAGGTGCCACTCCCACTGTCCTTTCCTAATAAAATGAGGAAATTGCATCGCATTG
TCTGAGTAGGTGTCATTCTATTCTGGGGGGTGGGGTGGGGCAGGACAGCAAGGGGGAGGATTGGGAAGAC
AATAGCAGGCATGCTGGGGATGCGGTGGGCTCTATGGCTTCTGAGGCGGAAAGAACCTGCAGCCCAAGCT
TGGCGTAATCATGGTCATAGCTGTTTCCTGTGTGAAATTGTTATCCGCTCACAATTCCACACAACATACG
AGCCGGAAGCATAAAGTGTAAAGCCTGGGGTGCCTAATGAGTGAGCTAACTCACATTAATTGCGTTGCGC
TCACTGCCCGCTTTCCAGTCGGGAAACCTGTCGTGCCAGCGGATCCGCATCTCAATTAGTCAGCAACCAT
AGTCCCGCCCCTAACTCCGCCCATCCCGCCCCTAACTCCGCCCAGTTCCGCCCATTCTCCGCCCCATGGC
TGACTAATTTTTTTTATTTATGCAGAGGCCGAGGCCGCCTCGGCCTCTGAGCTATTCCAGAAGTAGTGAG
GAGGCTTTTTTGGAGGCCTAGGCTTTTGCAAAAAGCTAACTTGTTTATTGCAGCTTATAATGGTTACAAA
TAAAGCAATAGCATCACAAATTTCACAAATAAAGCATTTTTTTCACTGCATTCTAGTTGTGGTTTGTCCA
AACTCATCAATGTATCTTATCATGTCTGGATCCGCTGCATTAATGAATCGGCCAACGCGCGGGGAGAGGC
GGTTTGCGTATTGGGCGCTCTTCCGCTTCCTCGCTCACTGACTCGCTGCGCTCGGTCGTTCGGCTGCGGC
GAGCGGTATCAGCTCACTCAAAGGCGGTAATACGGTTATCCACAGAATCAGGGGATAACGCAGGAAAGAA
CATGTGAGCAAAAGGCCAGCAAAAGGCCAGGAACCGTAAAAAGGCCGCGTTGCTGGCGTTTTTCCATAGG
CTCCGCCCCCCTGACGAGCATCACAAAAATCGACGCTCAAGTCAGAGGTGGCGAAACCCGACAGGACTAT
AAAGATACCAGGCGTTTCCCCCTGGAAGCTCCCTCGTGCGCTCTCCTGTTCCGACCCTGCCGCTTACCGG
ATACCTGTCCGCCTTTCTCCCTTCGGGAAGCGTGGCGCTTTCTCATAGCTCACGCTGTAGGTATCTCAGT
TCGGTGTAGGTCGTTCGCTCCAAGCTGGGCTGTGTGCACGAACCCCCCGTTCAGCCCGACCGCTGCGCCT
TATCCGGTAACTATCGTCTTGAGTCCAACCCGGTAAGACACGACTTATCGCCACTGGCAGCAGCCACTGG
TAACAGGATTAGCAGAGCGAGGTATGTAGGCGGTGCTACAGAGTTCTTGAAGTGGTGGCCTAACTACGGC
TACACTAGAAGAACAGTATTTGGTATCTGCGCTCTGCTGAAGCCAGTTACCTTCGGAAAAAGAGTTGGTA
GCTCTTGATCCGGCAAACAAACCACCGCTGGTAGCGGTGGTTTTTTTGTTTGCAAGCAGCAGATTACGCG
CAGAAAAAAAGGATCTCAAGAAGATCCTTTGATCTTTTCTACGGGGTCTGACGCTCAGTGGAACGAAAAC
TCACGTTAAGGGATTTTGGTCATGAGATTATCAAAAAGGATCTTCACCTAGATCCTTTTAAATTAAAAAT
GAAGTTTTAAATCAATCTAAAGTATATATGAGTAAACTTGGTCTGACAGTTACCAATGCTTAATCAGTGA
GGCACCTATCTCAGCGATCTGTCTATTTCGTTCATCCATAGTTGCCTGACTCCCCGTCGTGTAGATAACT
ACGATACGGGAGGGCTTACCATCTGGCCCCAGTGCTGCAATGATACCGCGAGACCCACGCTCACCGGCTC
CAGATTTATCAGCAATAAACCAGCCAGCCGGAAGGGCCGAGCGCAGAAGTGGTCCTGCAACTTTATCCGC
CTCCATCCAGTCTATTAATTGTTGCCGGGAAGCTAGAGTAAGTAGTTCGCCAGTTAATAGTTTGCGCAAC
GTTGTTGCCATTGCTACAGGCATCGTGGTGTCACGCTCGTCGTTTGGTATGGCTTCATTCAGCTCCGGTT
CCCAACGATCAAGGCGAGTTACATGATCCCCCATGTTGTGCAAAAAAGCGGTTAGCTCCTTCGGTCCTCC
GATCGTTGTCAGAAGTAAGTTGGCCGCAGTGTTATCACTCATGGTTATGGCAGCACTGCATAATTCTCTT
ACTGTCATGCCATCCGTAAGATGCTTTTCTGTGACTGGTGAGTACTCAACCAAGTCATTCTGAGAATAGT
GTATGCGGCGACCGAGTTGCTCTTGCCCGGCGTCAATACGGGATAATACCGCGCCACATAGCAGAACTTT
AAAAGTGCTCATCATTGGAAAACGTTCTTCGGGGCGAAAACTCTCAAGGATCTTACCGCTGTTGAGATCC
AGTTCGATGTAACCCACTCGTGCACCCAACTGATCTTCAGCATCTTTTACTTTCACCAGCGTTTCTGGGT
GAGCAAAAACAGGAAGGCAAAATGCCGCAAAAAAGGGAATAAGGGCGACACGGAAATGTTGAATACTCAT
ACTCTTCCTTTTTCAATGACCGCTTTGGAAAAACAAAGACTGTATTTCCTGGAAATTAATGTTTATTCAA
TAAACTGTGTATTCAGCTATATTCACATAGTGGTGAGGCTGAAATGAGGCGGGAAGAGGCGGTTGGGGCT
TAATTATATCAATTTGGGTGGCCCCACAGCGCCTCCAAGGCGCCAGTCCTGTTTTGACAAGTTGCCTCTG
GAAGCCTCTCTTCTTTTTCTCCAGAGTAAGCGGAGGCCAGGGGCCCCCGGCCTCTGCTTAATACTAAAAA
Features (pLannotate 1.2.2; 21 found; start..end, strand, type, name):
    313..447     +  polyA_signal   SV40 poly(A) signal: SV40 polyadenylation signal
    478..977     +  promoter       PGK promoter: mouse phosphoglycerate kinase 1 promoter
   1055..1123    +  CDS            KV3A6_MOUSE (fragment): Experimental evidence at protein level: Swiss-Prot protein existence level 1. From Mus musculus (Mouse).
   1118..1834    +  CDS            EGFP: EGFP is a basic (constitutively fluorescent) green fluorescent protein published in 1996, derived from Aequorea victoria. It is reported to be a rapidly-maturing weak dimer with moderate acid sensitivity.
   1832..1984    +  CDS            PDGFRB (fragment): PGFRB_HUMAN - Also known as PDGFR, PDGFR1. Experimental evidence at protein level: Swiss-Prot protein existence level 1. Tyrosine-protein kinase that acts as cell-surface receptor for homodimeric PDGFB and PDGFD and for heterodimers formed by PDGFA and PDGFB, and plays an essential role in the regulation of embryonic development, cell proliferation, survival, differentiation, chemotaxis and migration. Plays an essential role in blood vessel development by promoting proliferation, migration and recruitment of pericytes and smooth muscle cells to endothelial cells. Plays a role in the migration
   2008..2031    -  misc_feature   MCS (fragment): pBluescript multiple cloning site
   2151..2613    +  misc_feature   IRES: internal ribosome entry site (IRES) of the encephalomyocarditis virus (EMCV)
   2627..3226    +  CDS            PuroR: puromycin N-acetyltransferase; pac from Streptomyces alboniger; confers resistance to puromycin
   3313..3537    +  polyA_signal   bGH poly(A) signal: bovine growth hormone polyadenylation signal
   3541..3557    +  promoter       SV40 promoter (fragment): SV40 enhancer and early promoter
   3608..3624    -  protein_bind   lac operator: The lac repressor binds to the lac operator to inhibit transcription in E. coli. This inhibition can be relieved by adding lactose or isopropyl-β-D-thiogalactopyranoside (IPTG). lac repressor encoded by lacI
   3632..3662    -  promoter       lac promoter: promoter for the E. coli lac operon
   3677..3698    -  protein_bind   CAP binding site: CAP binding activates transcription in the presence of cAMP. E. coli catabolite activator protein
   3711..3750    -  CDS            lacI (fragment): lac repressor; lacI; The lac repressor binds to the lac operator to inhibit transcription in E. coli. This inhibition can be relieved by adding lactose or isopropyl-β-D-thiogalactopyranoside (IPTG).
   3757..3779    +  promoter       SV40 promoter (fragment): SV40 enhancer and early promoter
   3803..3938    +  rep_origin     SV40 ori: SV40 origin of replication
   3958..4092    +  polyA_signal   SV40 poly(A) signal: SV40 polyadenylation signal
   4094..4148    -  CDS            lacI (fragment): lac repressor; lacI; The lac repressor binds to the lac operator to inhibit transcription in E. coli. This inhibition can be relieved by adding lactose or isopropyl-β-D-thiogalactopyranoside (IPTG).
   4331..4919    -  rep_origin     ori: high-copy-number ColE1/pMB1/pBR322/pUC origin of replication
   5090..5950    -  CDS            AmpR: β-lactamase; bla; confers resistance to ampicillin, carbenicillin, and related antibiotics
   5951..5967    -  promoter       AmpR promoter (fragment): bla
