[The description below was written by a language model from this plasmid's Addgene catalogue record and pLannotate feature annotations shown in this document.]
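Description:
pPyPGK-EGFP-TM-IRES-Pac is a mammalian expression plasmid of about 6.2 kb, built on the pPyCAG-IRES-Pac backbone, in which the mouse phosphoglycerate kinase 1 (Pgk1) promoter drives the expression cassette. It is propagated in E. coli as a high-copy plasmid through a ColE1/pUC-type origin and selected with ampicillin via the β-lactamase gene. The feature table, generated from a full sequencing result about ten bases shorter than the catalogued size, also shows remnants of lac regulatory sequence, an SV40 origin of replication and additional SV40 polyadenylation signals in the backbone. The "Py" in the name may point to a polyoma-derived element, but no such feature is annotated and the record does not describe one.

The payload is a synthetic 933 bp EGFP-TM open reading frame cloned between XhoI and NotI sites that remain intact. It consists of a mouse Ig kappa signal peptide at the N terminus, EGFP, and the transmembrane domain of human PDGFRB at the C terminus. The signal peptide directs the fusion into the secretory pathway and the transmembrane segment anchors it, so that EGFP is tethered to the membrane. Downstream, an EMCV IRES allows translation of puromycin N-acetyltransferase (pac) from the same transcript, which ends at a bovine growth hormone polyadenylation signal. Because the two proteins share one bicistronic mRNA, puromycin selection enriches for cells that also express the tethered EGFP.

The EGFP-TM cassette derives from an earlier plasmid, and the associated publication concerns synthetic Notch pluripotent cell lines for monitoring and manipulating cell interactions. This is consistent with use of membrane-tethered EGFP as a cell-surface ligand on "sender" cells, although the catalogue entry states only the expression purpose.
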