Addgene plasmid #183604: pPyPGK-EGFP-TM-IRES-Pac
Purpose: Mammalian expression vector for membrane-tethered EGFP from the mouse Pgk1 promoter. Confers puromycin resistance.
Depositing lab: Sally Lowell. Publication: SyNPL: Synthetic notch pluripotent cell lines to monitor and manipulate cell interactions in vitro and in vivo. Malaguti M, Migueles RP, Annoh J, Sadurska D, Blin G, Lowell S. Development. 2022 May 26. pii: 275525. doi: 10.1242/dev.200226. PubMed 35616331.
Backbone
  Vector backbone: pPyCAG-IRES-Pac
  Backbone size w/o insert (bp): 5236
  Total vector size (bp): 6240
  Vector type: Mammalian Expression
  Selectable markers: Puromycin
Growth in bacteria
  Bacterial resistance: Ampicillin, 100 μg/mL
  Growth temperature: 37°C
  Growth strain: DH5alpha
  Copy number: High Copy
Gene/Insert
  Gene/Insert name: EGFP-TM
  Species: Synthetic
  Insert size (bp): 933
  Promoter: Mouse Pgk1
  Tag / fusion protein: Mouse IgGK signal peptide (N terminal on insert); Human PDGFRB transmembrane domain (C terminal on insert)
  Cloning method: Restriction Enzyme; 5′ cloning site XhoI (not destroyed); 3′ cloning site NotI (not destroyed)
  Sequencing primers: 5′ CATTCTGCACGCTTCAAAAG; 3′ GCATTCCTTTGGCGAGAG
Resource information
  A portion of this plasmid was derived from a plasmid made by: The EGFP-TM cassette was a kind gift of Dr Wendell Lim and Dr Leonardo Morsut (Addgene plasmid 79129).
Terms and licenses: Academic/Nonprofit Terms; Industry Terms: Not Available to Industry
How to cite: pPyPGK-EGFP-TM-IRES-Pac was a gift from Sally Lowell (Addgene plasmid # 183604 ; http://n2t.net/addgene:183604 ; RRID:Addgene_183604)
